Addgene plasmid #20330: FUW-SM
Depositing lab: Rudolf Jaenisch. Depositing organization: Whitehead Institute for Biomedical Research. Publication: Reprogramming of murine and human somatic cells using a single polycistronic vector. Carey BW, Markoulaki S, Hanna J, Saha K, Gao Q, Mitalipova M, Jaenisch R. Proc Natl Acad Sci U S A. 2009 Jan 6. 106(1):157-62. 10.1073/pnas.0811426106 PubMed 19109433.
Backbone
  Vector backbone: FUW (Lenti-Lox-Ubi)
  Backbone manufacturer: homemade
  Backbone size w/o insert (bp): 7222
  Vector type: Mammalian Expression, Lentiviral
Growth in bacteria
  Bacterial resistance: Ampicillin, 100 μg/mL
  Growth temperature: 37°C
  Growth strain: Stbl3
  Growth instructions: TOP10, 37C
  Copy number: High Copy
Gene/Insert
  Gene/Insert name: Sox2-F2A-cMyc
  Species: M. musculus (mouse)
  Insert size (bp): 2447
  Cloning method: Restriction Enzyme; 5′ cloning site EcoRI (not destroyed); 3′ cloning site EcoRI (not destroyed)
  Sequencing primers: 5′ ACTTTGCAGCCTGAGGGCCA
Terms and licenses: Academic/Nonprofit Terms; Industry Terms: Not Available to Industry
How to cite: FUW-SM was a gift from Rudolf Jaenisch (Addgene plasmid # 20330 ; http://n2t.net/addgene:20330 ; RRID:Addgene_20330)
