[The description below was written by a language model from this plasmid's Addgene catalogue record and pLannotate feature annotations shown in this document.]
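Description:
FUW-SM is an HIV-1-based lentiviral transfer plasmid built on the FUW (Lenti-Lox-Ubi) backbone for constitutive expression of two mouse reprogramming factors in mammalian cells. It is maintained in bacteria through a high-copy ColE1/pUC-type origin and an ampicillin resistance gene (β-lactamase with its own promoter). The full depositor sequence is 9,669 nt, which matches the stated 7.2 kb backbone plus a 2.4 kb insert cloned between EcoRI sites.

The viral portion begins with a CMV enhancer/promoter fused to a truncated 5' LTR, which drives transcription of the genomic RNA in packaging cells. This is followed by the Ψ packaging signal with a short gag fragment, the Rev response element for Rev-dependent nuclear export, and the cPPT/CTS, which aids nuclear import of the reverse-transcribed genome. The internal expression cassette uses the human ubiquitin C promoter to transcribe a single open reading frame encoding mouse Sox2, a foot-and-mouth disease virus F2A peptide, and mouse c-Myc. Ribosomal skipping at the 2A sequence yields the two transcription factors as separate proteins from one mRNA. Two same-strand loxP sites flank the UbC promoter and the Sox2-F2A-cMyc coding region, so Cre recombinase should be able to excise the cassette. A WPRE downstream enhances transcript stability and expression, and the unit ends in a nef fragment and a 3' LTR that the annotation labels as truncated.

The associated publication concerns reprogramming of murine and human somatic cells with polycistronic vectors, and this two-factor construct fits that context as a means of delivering Sox2 and c-Myc together by lentiviral transduction. The record lists no mammalian selection marker or reporter.
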