Features (pLannotate 1.2.2; 25 found; start..end, strand, type, name):
     31..83      -  misc_feature   bom (fragment): basis of mobility region from pBR322
    238..617     +  enhancer       CMV enhancer: human cytomegalovirus immediate early enhancer
    618..817     +  promoter       CMV promoter: human cytomegalovirus (CMV) immediate early promoter
    835..1015    +  LTR            5' LTR (truncated): truncated 5' long terminal repeat (LTR) from HIV-1
   1062..1187    +  misc_feature   HIV-1 Ψ: packaging signal of human immunodeficiency virus type 1
   1171..1509    +  CDS            HIV-1 gag (fragment): gag protein from human immunodeficiency virus 1; gag
   1686..1919    +  misc_feature   RRE: The Rev response element (RRE) of HIV-1 allows for Rev-dependent mRNA export from the nucleus to the cytoplasm.
   2296..2396    +  CDS            Rev (fragment): human immunodeficiency virus 1 (HIV-1) Rev protein; rev; enhances nuclear export of unspliced and incompletely spliced viral mRNAs
   2446..2563    +  misc_feature   cPPT/CTS: central polypurine tract and central termination sequence of HIV-1
   2621..2645    -  misc_feature   MCS (fragment): pBluescript multiple cloning site
   2680..2713    +  protein_bind   loxP: Cre-mediated recombination occurs in the 8-bp core sequence (GCATACAT). Cre recombinase
   2763..3974    +  promoter       UbC promoter: human ubiquitin C promoter
   3985..4003    -  misc_feature   MCS (fragment): pUC18/19 multiple cloning site
   4015..4971    +  CDS            Sox2: SOX2_MOUSE - Also known as Sox-2. Experimental evidence at protein level: Swiss-Prot protein existence level 1. Transcription factor that forms a trimeric complex with POU5F1 (OCT3/4) on DNA and controls the expression of a number of genes involved in embryonic development such as YES1, FGF4, UTF1 and ZFP206 (PubMed:15863505, PubMed:17097055, PubMed:19740739). Binds to the proximal enhancer region of NANOG (PubMed:15863505). Critical for early embryogenesis and for embryonic stem cell pluripotency (By similarity). Downstream SRRT target that mediates the promotion of neural stem cell self-rene
   4990..5055    +  CDS            F2A: 2A peptide from foot-and-mouth disease virus polyprotein Eukaryotic ribosomes fail to insert a peptide bond between the Gly and Pro residues, yielding separate polypeptides.
   5122..6438    +  CDS            Myc: MYC_MOUSE - Experimental evidence at protein level: Swiss-Prot protein existence level 1. Transcription factor that binds DNA in a non-specific manner, yet also specifically recognizes the core sequence 5'-CAC[GA]TG-3'. Activates the transcription of growth-related genes. Binds to the VEGFA promoter, promoting VEGFA production and subsequent sprouting angiogenesis. Regulator of somatic reprogramming, controls self-renewal of embryonic stem cells. Functions with TAF6L to activate target gene expression through RNA polymerase II pause release (PubMed:31005419). From Mus musculus (Mouse).
   6469..6502    +  protein_bind   loxP: Cre-mediated recombination occurs in the 8-bp core sequence (GCATACAT). Cre recombinase
   6535..6558    +  misc_feature   MCS (fragment): pBluescript multiple cloning site
   6558..7146    +  misc_feature   WPRE: woodchuck hepatitis virus posttranscriptional regulatory element
   7147..7166    +  misc_feature   MCS (fragment): pBluescript multiple cloning site
   7168..7668    +  CDS            nef (fragment): NEF_HV1LA - Experimental evidence at protein level: Swiss-Prot protein existence level 1. Extracellular Nef protein targets CD4(+) T-lymphocytes for apoptosis by interacting with CXCR4 surface receptors. From Human immunodeficiency virus type 1 group M subtype B (isolate Lai) (HIV-1).
   7675..7855    +  LTR            5' LTR (truncated): truncated 5' long terminal repeat (LTR) from HIV-1
   7917..8505    -  rep_origin     ori: high-copy-number ColE1/pMB1/pBR322/pUC origin of replication
   8676..9536    -  CDS            AmpR: β-lactamase; bla; confers resistance to ampicillin, carbenicillin, and related antibiotics
   9537..9641    -  promoter       AmpR promoter: bla
>Addgene plasmid #20330 | FUW-SM | depositor full sequence | sequence record 9565 | Author sequence
GTCGACGGATCGGGAGATCTCCCGATCCCCTATGGTGCACTCTCAGTACAATCTGCTCTGATGCCGCATA
GTTAAGCCAGTATCTGCTCCCTGCTTGTGTGTTGGAGGTCGCTGAGTAGTGCGCGAGCAAAATTTAAGCT
ACAACAAGGCAAGGCTTGACCGACAATTGCATGAAGAATCTGCTTAGGGTTAGGCGTTTTGCGCTGCTTC
GCGATGTACGGGCCAGATATACGCGTTGACATTGATTATTGACTAGTTATTAATAGTAATCAATTACGGG
GTCATTAGTTCATAGCCCATATATGGAGTTCCGCGTTACATAACTTACGGTAAATGGCCCGCCTGGCTGA
CCGCCCAACGACCCCCGCCCATTGACGTCAATAATGACGTATGTTCCCATAGTAACGCCAATAGGGACTT
TCCATTGACGTCAATGGGTGGAGTATTTACGGTAAACTGCCCACTTGGCAGTACATCAAGTGTATCATAT
GCCAAGTACGCCCCCTATTGACGTCAATGACGGTAAATGGCCCGCCTGGCATTATGCCCAGTACATGACC
TTATGGGACTTTCCTACTTGGCAGTACATCTACGTATTAGTCATCGCTATTACCATGGTGATGCGGTTTT
GGCAGTACATCAATGGGCGTGGATAGCGGTTTGACTCACGGGGATTTCCAAGTCTCCACCCCATTGACGT
CAATGGGAGTTTGTTTTGGCACCAAAATCAACGGGACTTTCCAAAATGTCGTAACAACTCCGCCCCATTG
ACGCAAATGGGCGGTAGGCGTGTACGGTGGGAGGTCTATATAAGCAGCGCGTTTTGCCTGTACTGGGTCT
CTCTGGTTAGACCAGATCTGAGCCTGGGAGCTCTCTGGCTAACTAGGGAACCCACTGCTTAAGCCTCAAT
AAAGCTTGCCTTGAGTGCTTCAAGTAGTGTGTGCCCGTCTGTTGTGTGACTCTGGTAACTAGAGATCCCT
CAGACCCTTTTAGTCAGTGTGGAAAATCTCTAGCAGTGGCGCCCGAACAGGGACTTGAAAGCGAAAGGGA
AACCAGAGGAGCTCTCTCGACGCAGGACTCGGCTTGCTGAAGCGCGCACGGCAAGAGGCGAGGGGCGGCG
ACTGGTGAGTACGCCAAAAATTTTGACTAGCGGAGGCTAGAAGGAGAGAGATGGGTGCGAGAGCGTCAGT
ATTAAGCGGGGGAGAATTAGATCGCGATGGGAAAAAATTCGGTTAAGGCCAGGGGGAAAGAAAAAATATA
AATTAAAACATATAGTATGGGCAAGCAGGGAGCTAGAACGATTCGCAGTTAATCCTGGCCTGTTAGAAAC
ATCAGAAGGCTGTAGACAAATACTGGGACAGCTACAACCATCCCTTCAGACAGGATCAGAAGAACTTAGA
TCATTATATAATACAGTAGCAACCCTCTATTGTGTGCATCAAAGGATAGAGATAAAAGACACCAAGGAAG
CTTTAGACAAGATAGAGGAAGAGCAAAACAAAAGTAAGACCACCGCACAGCAAGCGGCCGGCCGCGCTGA
TCTTCAGACCTGGAGGAGGAGATATGAGGGACAATTGGAGAAGTGAATTATATAAATATAAAGTAGTAAA
AATTGAACCATTAGGAGTAGCACCCACCAAGGCAAAGAGAAGAGTGGTGCAGAGAGAAAAAAGAGCAGTG
GGAATAGGAGCTTTGTTCCTTGGGTTCTTGGGAGCAGCAGGAAGCACTATGGGCGCAGCGTCAATGACGC
TGACGGTACAGGCCAGACAATTATTGTCTGGTATAGTGCAGCAGCAGAACAATTTGCTGAGGGCTATTGA
GGCGCAACAGCATCTGTTGCAACTCACAGTCTGGGGCATCAAGCAGCTCCAGGCAAGAATCCTGGCTGTG
GAAAGATACCTAAAGGATCAACAGCTCCTGGGGATTTGGGGTTGCTCTGGAAAACTCATTTGCACCACTG
CTGTGCCTTGGAATGCTAGTTGGAGTAATAAATCTCTGGAACAGATTTGGAATCACACGACCTGGATGGA
GTGGGACAGAGAAATTAACAATTACACAAGCTTAATACACTCCTTAATTGAAGAATCGCAAAACCAGCAA
GAAAAGAATGAACAAGAATTATTGGAATTAGATAAATGGGCAAGTTTGTGGAATTGGTTTAACATAACAA
ATTGGCTGTGGTATATAAAATTATTCATAATGATAGTAGGAGGCTTGGTAGGTTTAAGAATAGTTTTTGC
TGTACTTTCTATAGTGAATAGAGTTAGGCAGGGATATTCACCATTATCGTTTCAGACCCACCTCCCAACC
CCGAGGGGACCCGACAGGCCCGAAGGAATAGAAGAAGAAGGTGGAGAGAGAGACAGAGACAGATCCATTC
GATTAGTGAACGGATCGGCACTGCGTGCGCCAATTCTGCAGACAAATGGCAGTATTCATCCACAATTTTA
AAAGAAAAGGGGGGATTGGGGGGTACAGTGCAGGGGAAAGAATAGTAGACATAATAGCAACAGACATACA
AACTAAAGAATTACAAAAACAAATTACAAAAATTCAAAATTTTCGGGTTTATTACAGGGACAGCAGAGAT
CCAGTTTGGTTAGTACCGGGCCCGCTCTAGTCGAGGTCGACGGTATCGATAAGCTCGCTTCACGAGATTC
CAGCAGGTCGAGGGACCTAATAACTTCGTATAGCATACATTATACGAAGTTATATTAAGGGTTCCAAGCT
TAAGCGGCCTAACCCGTGTCGGCTCCAGATCTGGCCTCCGCGCCGGGTTTTGGCGCCTCCCGCGGGCGCC
CCCCTCCTCACGGCGAGCGCTGCCACGTCAGACGAAGGGCGCAGCGAGCGTCCTGATCCTTCCGCCCGGA
CGCTCAGGACAGCGGCCCGCTGCTCATAAGACTCGGCCTTAGAACCCCAGTATCAGCAGAAGGACATTTT
AGGACGGGACTTGGGTGACTCTAGGGCACTGGTTTTCTTTCCAGAGAGCGGAACAGGCGAGGAAAAGTAG
TCCCTTCTCGGCGATTCTGCGGAGGGATCTCCGTGGGGCGGTGAACGCCGATGATTATATAAGGACGCGC
CGGGTGTGGCACAGCTAGTTCCGTCGCAGCCGGGATTTGGGTCGCGGTTCTTGTTTGTGGATCGCTGTGA
TCGTCACTTGGTGAGTAGCGGGCTGCTGGGCTGGCCGGGGCTTTCGTGGCCGCCGGGCCGCTCGGTGGGA
CGGAAGCGTGTGGAGAGACCGCCAAGGGCTGTAGTCTGGGTCCGCGAGCAAGGTTGCCCTGAACTGGGGG
TTGGGGGGAGCGCAGCAAAATGGCGGCTGTTCCCGAGTCTTGAATGGAAGACGCTTGTGAGGCGGGCTGT
GAGGTCGTTGAAACAAGGTGGGGGGCATGGTGGGCGGCAAGAACCCAAGGTCTTGAGGCCTTCGCTAATG
CGGGAAAGCTCTTATTCGGGTGAGATGGGCTGGGGCACCATCTGGGGACCCTGACGTGAAGTTTGTCACT
GACTGGAGAACTCGGTTTGTCGTCTGTTGCGGGGGCGGCAGTTATGGCGGTGCCGTTGGGCAGTGCACCC
GTACCTTTGGGAGCGCGCGCCCTCGTCGTGTCGTGACGTCACCCGTTCTGTTGGCTTATAATGCAGGGTG
GGGCCACCTGCCGGTAGGTGTGCGGTAGGCTTTTCTCCGTCGCAGGACGCAGGGTTCGGGCCTAGGGTAG
GCTCTCCTGAATCGACAGGCGCCGGACCTCTGGTGAGGGGAGGGATAAGTGAGGCGTCAGTTTCTTTGGT
CGGTTTTATGTACCTATCTTCTTAAGTAGCTGAAGCTCCGGTTTTGAACTATGCGCTCGGGGTTGGCGAG
TGTGTTTTGTGAAGTTTTTTAGGCACCTTTTGAAATGTAATCATTTGGGTCAATATGTAATTTTCAGTGT
TAGACTAGTAAATTGTCCGCTAAATTCTGGCCGTTTTTGGCTTTTTTGTTAGACGAAGCTTGGGCTGCAG
GTCGACTCTAGAGAATTCGCCACCATGTATAACATGATGGAGACGGAGCTGAAGCCGCCGGGCCCGCAGC
AAGCTTCGGGGGGCGGCGGCGGAGGAGGCAACGCCACGGCGGCGGCGACCGGCGGCAACCAGAAGAACAG
CCCGGACCGCGTCAAGAGGCCCATGAACGCCTTCATGGTATGGTCCCGGGGGCAGCGGCGTAAGATGGCC
CAGGAGAACCCCAAGATGCACAACTCGGAGATCAGCAAGCGCCTGGGCGCGGAGTGGAAACTTTTGTCCG
AGACCGAGAAGCGGCCGTTCATCGACGAGGCCAAGCGGCTGCGCGCTCTGCACATGAAGGAGCACCCGGA
TTATAAATACCGGCCGCGGCGGAAAACCAAGACGCTCATGAAGAAGGATAAGTACACGCTTCCCGGAGGC
TTGCTGGCCCCCGGCGGGAACAGCATGGCGAGCGGGGTTGGGGTGGGCGCCGGCCTGGGTGCGGGCGTGA
ACCAGCGCATGGACAGCTACGCGCACATGAACGGCTGGAGCAACGGCAGCTACAGCATGATGCAGGAGCA
GCTGGGCTACCCGCAGCACCCGGGCCTCAACGCTCACGGCGCGGCACAGATGCAACCGATGCACCGCTAC
GACGTCAGCGCCCTGCAGTACAACTCCATGACCAGCTCGCAGACCTACATGAACGGCTCGCCCACCTACA
GCATGTCCTACTCGCAGCAGGGCACCCCCGGTATGGCGCTGGGCTCCATGGGCTCTGTGGTCAAGTCCGA
GGCCAGCTCCAGCCCCCCCGTGGTTACCTCTTCCTCCCACTCCAGGGCGCCCTGCCAGGCCGGGGACCTC
CGGGACATGATCAGCATGTACCTCCCCGGCGCCGAGGTGCCGGAGCCCGCTGCGCCCAGTAGACTGCACA
TGGCCCAGCACTACCAGAGCGGCCCGGTGCCCGGCACGGCCATTAACGGCACACTGCCCCTGTCGCACAT
GGCTAGCGGCAGCGGCCCGGTGAAACAGACTTTGAATTTTGACCTTCTCAAGTTGGCGGGAGACGTCGAG
TCCAACCCTGGGCCCGCATGCCTCGAGGGCGCGCCACTGGATTTCCTTTGGGCGTTGGAAACCCCGCAGA
CAGCCACGACGATGCCCCTCAACGTGAACTTCACCAACAGGAACTATGACCTCGACTACGACTCCGTACA
GCCCTATTTCATCTGCGACGAGGAAGAGAATTTCTATCACCAGCAACAGCAGAGCGAGCTGCAGCCGCCC
GCGCCCAGTGAGGATATCTGGAAGAAATTCGAGCTGCTTCCCACCCCGCCCCTGTCCCCGAGCCGCCGCT
CCGGGCTCTGCTCTCCATCCTATGTTGCGGTCGCTACGTCCTTCTCCCCAAGGGAAGACGATGACGGCGG
CGGTGGCAACTTCTCCACCGCCGATCAGCTGGAGATGATGACCGAGTTACTTGGAGGAGACATGGTGAAC
CAGAGCTTCATCTGCGATCCTGACGACGAGACCTTCATCAAGAACATCATCATCCAGGACTGTATGTGGA
GCGGTTTCTCAGCCGCTGCCAAGCTGGTCTCGGAGAAGCTGGCCTCCTACCAGGCTGCGCGCAAAGACAG
CACCAGCCTGAGCCCCGCCCGCGGGCACAGCGTCTGCTCCACCTCCAGCCTGTACCTGCAGGACCTCACC
GCCGCCGCGTCCGAGTGCATTGACCCCTCAGTGGTCTTTCCCTACCCGCTCAACGACAGCAGCTCGCCCA
AATCCTGTACCTCGTCCGATTCCACGGCCTTCTCTCCTTCCTCGGACTCGCTGCTGTCCTCCGAGTCCTC
CCCACGGGCCAGCCCTGAGCCCCTAGTGCTGCATGAGGAGACACCGCCCACCACCAGCAGCGACTCTGAA
GAAGAGCAAGAAGATGAGGAAGAAATTGATGTGGTGTCTGTGGAGAAGAGGCAAACCCCTGCCAAGAGGT
CGGAGTCGGGCTCATCTCCATCCCGAGGCCACAGCAAACCTCCGCACAGCCCACTGGTCCTCAAGAGGTG
CCACGTCTCCACTCACCAGCACAACTACGCCGCACCCCCCTCCACAAGGAAGGACTATCCAGCTGCCAAG
AGGGCCAAGTTGGACAGTGGCAGGGTCCTGAAGCAGATCAGCAACAACCGCAAGTGCTCCAGCCCCAGGT
CCTCAGACACGGAGGAAAACGACAAGAGGCGGACACACAACGTCTTGGAACGTCAGAGGAGGAACGAGCT
GAAGCGCAGCTTTTTTGCCCTGCGTGACCAGATCCCTGAATTGGAAAACAACGAAAAGGCCCCCAAGGTA
GTGATCCTCAAAAAAGCCACCGCCTACATCCTGTCCATTCAAGCAGACGAGCACAAGCTCACCTCTGAAA
AGGACTTATTGAGGAAACGACGAGAACAGTTGAAACACAAACTCGAACAGCTTCGAAACTCTGGTGCATA
AGGCGCGCCGAATTCGTCGAGGGACCTAATAACTTCGTATAGCATACATTATACGAAGTTATACATGTTT
AAGGGTTCCGGTTCCACTAGGTACAATTCGATATCAAGCTTATCGATAATCAACCTCTGGATTACAAAAT
TTGTGAAAGATTGACTGGTATTCTTAACTATGTTGCTCCTTTTACGCTATGTGGATACGCTGCTTTAATG
CCTTTGTATCATGCTATTGCTTCCCGTATGGCTTTCATTTTCTCCTCCTTGTATAAATCCTGGTTGCTGT
CTCTTTATGAGGAGTTGTGGCCCGTTGTCAGGCAACGTGGCGTGGTGTGCACTGTGTTTGCTGACGCAAC
CCCCACTGGTTGGGGCATTGCCACCACCTGTCAGCTCCTTTCCGGGACTTTCGCTTTCCCCCTCCCTATT
GCCACGGCGGAACTCATCGCCGCCTGCCTTGCCCGCTGCTGGACAGGGGCTCGGCTGTTGGGCACTGACA
ATTCCGTGGTGTTGTCGGGGAAATCATCGTCCTTTCCTTGGCTGCTCGCCTGTGTTGCCACCTGGATTCT
GCGCGGGACGTCCTTCTGCTACGTCCCTTCGGCCCTCAATCCAGCGGACCTTCCTTCCCGCGGCCTGCTG
CCGGCTCTGCGGCCTCTTCCGCGTCTTCGCCTTCGCCCTCAGACGAGTCGGATCTCCCTTTGGGCCGCCT
CCCCGCATCGATACCGTCGACCTCGATCGAGACCTAGAAAAACATGGAGCAATCACAAGTAGCAATACAG
CAGCTACCAATGCTGATTGTGCCTGGCTAGAAGCACAAGAGGAGGAGGAGGTGGGTTTTCCAGTCACACC
TCAGGTACCTTTAAGACCAATGACTTACAAGGCAGCTGTAGATCTTAGCCACTTTTTAAAAGAAAAGGGG
GGACTGGAAGGGCTAATTCACTCCCAACGAAGACAAGATATCCTTGATCTGTGGATCTACCACACACAAG
GCTACTTCCCTGATTGGCAGAACTACACACCAGGGCCAGGGATCAGATATCCACTGACCTTTGGATGGTG
CTACAAGCTAGTACCAGTTGAGCAAGAGAAGGTAGAAGAAGCCAATGAAGGAGAGAACACCCGCTTGTTA
CACCCTGTGAGCCTGCATGGGATGGATGACCCGGAGAGAGAAGTATTAGAGTGGAGGTTTGACAGCCGCC
TAGCATTTCATCACATGGCCCGAGAGCTGCATCCGGACTGTACTGGGTCTCTCTGGTTAGACCAGATCTG
AGCCTGGGAGCTCTCTGGCTAACTAGGGAACCCACTGCTTAAGCCTCAATAAAGCTTGCCTTGAGTGCTT
CAAGTAGTGTGTGCCCGTCTGTTGTGTGACTCTGGTAACTAGAGATCCCTCAGACCCTTTTAGTCAGTGT
GGAAAATCTCTAGCAGCATGTGAGCAAAAGGCCAGCAAAAGGCCAGGAACCGTAAAAAGGCCGCGTTGCT
GGCGTTTTTCCATAGGCTCCGCCCCCCTGACGAGCATCACAAAAATCGACGCTCAAGTCAGAGGTGGCGA
AACCCGACAGGACTATAAAGATACCAGGCGTTTCCCCCTGGAAGCTCCCTCGTGCGCTCTCCTGTTCCGA
CCCTGCCGCTTACCGGATACCTGTCCGCCTTTCTCCCTTCGGGAAGCGTGGCGCTTTCTCATAGCTCACG
CTGTAGGTATCTCAGTTCGGTGTAGGTCGTTCGCTCCAAGCTGGGCTGTGTGCACGAACCCCCCGTTCAG
CCCGACCGCTGCGCCTTATCCGGTAACTATCGTCTTGAGTCCAACCCGGTAAGACACGACTTATCGCCAC
TGGCAGCAGCCACTGGTAACAGGATTAGCAGAGCGAGGTATGTAGGCGGTGCTACAGAGTTCTTGAAGTG
GTGGCCTAACTACGGCTACACTAGAAGAACAGTATTTGGTATCTGCGCTCTGCTGAAGCCAGTTACCTTC
GGAAAAAGAGTTGGTAGCTCTTGATCCGGCAAACAAACCACCGCTGGTAGCGGTGGTTTTTTTGTTTGCA
AGCAGCAGATTACGCGCAGAAAAAAAGGATCTCAAGAAGATCCTTTGATCTTTTCTACGGGGTCTGACGC
TCAGTGGAACGAAAACTCACGTTAAGGGATTTTGGTCATGAGATTATCAAAAAGGATCTTCACCTAGATC
CTTTTAAATTAAAAATGAAGTTTTAAATCAATCTAAAGTATATATGAGTAAACTTGGTCTGACAGTTACC
AATGCTTAATCAGTGAGGCACCTATCTCAGCGATCTGTCTATTTCGTTCATCCATAGTTGCCTGACTCCC
CGTCGTGTAGATAACTACGATACGGGAGGGCTTACCATCTGGCCCCAGTGCTGCAATGATACCGCGAGAC
CCACGCTCACCGGCTCCAGATTTATCAGCAATAAACCAGCCAGCCGGAAGGGCCGAGCGCAGAAGTGGTC
CTGCAACTTTATCCGCCTCCATCCAGTCTATTAATTGTTGCCGGGAAGCTAGAGTAAGTAGTTCGCCAGT
TAATAGTTTGCGCAACGTTGTTGCCATTGCTACAGGCATCGTGGTGTCACGCTCGTCGTTTGGTATGGCT
TCATTCAGCTCCGGTTCCCAACGATCAAGGCGAGTTACATGATCCCCCATGTTGTGCAAAAAAGCGGTTA
GCTCCTTCGGTCCTCCGATCGTTGTCAGAAGTAAGTTGGCCGCAGTGTTATCACTCATGGTTATGGCAGC
ACTGCATAATTCTCTTACTGTCATGCCATCCGTAAGATGCTTTTCTGTGACTGGTGAGTACTCAACCAAG
TCATTCTGAGAATAGTGTATGCGGCGACCGAGTTGCTCTTGCCCGGCGTCAATACGGGATAATACCGCGC
CACATAGCAGAACTTTAAAAGTGCTCATCATTGGAAAACGTTCTTCGGGGCGAAAACTCTCAAGGATCTT
ACCGCTGTTGAGATCCAGTTCGATGTAACCCACTCGTGCACCCAACTGATCTTCAGCATCTTTTACTTTC
ACCAGCGTTTCTGGGTGAGCAAAAACAGGAAGGCAAAATGCCGCAAAAAAGGGAATAAGGGCGACACGGA
AATGTTGAATACTCATACTCTTCCTTTTTCAATATTATTGAAGCATTTATCAGGGTTATTGTCTCATGAG
CGGATACATATTTGAATGTATTTAGAAAAATAAACAAATAGGGGTTCCGCGCACATTTCCCCGAAAAGTG
CCACCTGAC
