>Addgene plasmid #20330 | FUW-SM | addgene partial sequence | sequence record 26206 | hUBCpro-F 5'-TGAAGCTCCGGTTTTGAACT-3'
NNNNNNNNTGNNNNAGTGTGGTTTTGTGAGTTTTTTAGGCACCTTTTGAAATGTAATCATTTGGGTCAAT
ATGTAATTTTCAGTGTTAGACTAGTAAATTGTCCGCTAAATTCTGGCCGTTTTTGGCTTTTTTGTTAGAC
GAAGCTTGGGCTGCAGGTCGACTCTAGAGAATTCGCCACCATGTATAACATGATGGAGACGGAGCTGAAG
CCGCCGGGCCCGCAGCAAGCTTCGGGGGGCGGCGGCGGAGGAGGCAACGCCACGGCGGCGGCGACCGGCG
GCAACCAGAAGAACAGCCCGGACCGCGTCAAGAGGCCCATGAACGCCTTCATGGTATGGTCCCGGGGGCA
GCGGCGTAAGATGGCCCAGGAGAACCCCAAGATGCACAACTCGGAGATCAGCAAGCGCCTGGGCGCGGAG
TGGAAACTTTTGTCCGAGACCGAGAAGCGGCCGTTCATCGACGAGGCCAAGCGGCTGCGCGCTCTGCACA
TGAAGGAGCACCCGGATTATAAATACCGGCCGCGGCGGAAAACCAAGACGCTCATGAAGAAGGATAAGTA
CACGCTTCCCGGAGGCTTGCTGGCCCCCGGCGGGAACAGCATGGCGAGCGGGGTTGGGGTGGGCGCCGGC
CTGGGTGCGGGCGTGAACCAGCGCATGGACAGCTACGCGCACATGAACGGCTGGAGCAACGGCAGCTACA
GCATGATGCNNGAGCAGCTGGGCTACCCGCAGCACCCGGGCCTCAACGCTCACGGCGCGGCACAGATGCA
ACCGATGCACCGCTACGACGTCAGCGCCCTGCAGTACNACTCCATGACCAGCTN
